Addgene plasmid #159897: pSEM231 - [Pmlc-1 | gfp | cbr-tbb-2 UTR]
Purpose: Fluorescent co-injection marker to identify extrachromosomal arrays in C. elegans
Depositing lab: Christian Froekjaer-Jensen. Depositing organization: King Abdullah University of Science and Technology (KAUST). Publication: Characterizing a strong pan-muscular promoter (Pmlc-1) as a fluorescent co-injection marker to select for single-copy insertions. El Mouridi S, Peng Y, Frokjaer-Jensen C. MicroPubl Biol. 2020 Sep 3;2020. doi: 10.17912/micropub.biology.000302. PubMed 32908967.
Backbone
  Vector backbone: pDEST R4-R3
  Vector type: Worm Expression
Growth in bacteria
  Bacterial resistance: Ampicillin, 100 μg/mL
  Growth temperature: 37°C
  Growth strain: DH5alpha
  Copy number: High Copy
Gene/Insert
  Gene/Insert name: Pmlc-1 | gfp | cbr-tbb-2 UTR
  Species: C. elegans (nematode)
Terms and licenses: Academic/Nonprofit Terms; Industry Terms: Not Available to Industry
Depositor comments: Synthetic Genome Biology lab @ KAUST www.wormbuilder.org
How to cite: pSEM231 - [Pmlc-1 | gfp | cbr-tbb-2 UTR] was a gift from Christian Froekjaer-Jensen (Addgene plasmid # 159897 ; http://n2t.net/addgene:159897 ; RRID:Addgene_159897)
