[The description below was written by a language model from this plasmid's Addgene catalogue record and pLannotate feature annotations shown in this document.]
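Description:
pSEM231 is a 5,452 nt C. elegans (worm) expression plasmid assembled in the pDEST R4-R3 backbone, the destination vector used for three-fragment MultiSite Gateway cloning. In bacteria it is maintained as a high-copy plasmid through a ColE1/pUC-type origin and selected with ampicillin via the bla (AmpR) gene and its own promoter. Short remnants of lacZα, the pBR322 bom region and rop are also annotated in the backbone but are only fragments.

The payload is a single transcription unit whose three modules are delimited by the Gateway recombination scars. The region between attB4 and attB1 corresponds to the Pmlc-1 promoter slot; the promoter itself is not annotated by the automated feature caller, and the very short "TEF terminator" hit within that interval is most likely a spurious match. Between attB1 and attB2 lies a gfp coding sequence, detected as an Aequorea victoria-derived constitutively green fluorescent protein variant. Between attB2 and attB3 sits the 3' UTR, which the catalogue entry names as cbr-tbb-2, i.e. the C. briggsae version of the beta-tubulin tbb-2 UTR. This fits its detection as only a few short, partial matches to the C. elegans tbb-2 terminator.

Pmlc-1 is described in the associated work as a strong pan-muscular promoter, so the plasmid should give bright GFP in muscle. It is intended as a fluorescent co-injection marker: mixed with other DNA during injection, it marks animals carrying extrachromosomal arrays. This also allows array-bearing animals to be distinguished when screening for single-copy insertions.
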