Features (pLannotate 1.2.2; 15 found; start..end, strand, type, name):
      1..158     +  CDS            lacZα (fragment): LacZα fragment of β-galactosidase; lacZ fragment
    164..263     -  misc_feature   bom (fragment): basis of mobility region from pBR322
    365..400     -  CDS            rop (fragment): Rop protein, which maintains plasmids at low copy number; rop
    495..599     +  promoter       AmpR promoter: bla
    600..1460    +  CDS            AmpR: β-lactamase; bla; confers resistance to ampicillin, carbenicillin, and related antibiotics
   1631..2219    +  rep_origin     ori: high-copy-number ColE1/pMB1/pBR322/pUC origin of replication
   2401..2421    +  protein_bind   attB4: mutant version of attB; core recombination site for the Gateway® BP reaction BP Clonase™
   2837..2853    -  terminator     TEF terminator (fragment): Ashbya gossypii TEF terminator
   3737..3761    +  protein_bind   attB1: mutant version of attB; recombination site for the Gateway® BP reaction BP Clonase™
   3856..4713    +  CDS            sg25: sg25 is a basic (constitutively fluorescent) green fluorescent protein published in 1997, derived from Aequorea victoria.
   4766..4786    -  protein_bind   attB2: mutant version of attB; core recombination site for the Gateway® BP reaction BP Clonase™
   4931..4949    +  terminator     tbb-2 terminator (fragment): tbb-2; transcription terminator for the C. elegans tubulin beta-2 gene
   5001..5025    +  terminator     tbb-2 terminator (fragment): tbb-2; transcription terminator for the C. elegans tubulin beta-2 gene
   5075..5091    +  terminator     tbb-2 terminator (fragment): tbb-2; transcription terminator for the C. elegans tubulin beta-2 gene
   5429..5449    -  protein_bind   attB3: mutant version of attB; core recombination site for the Gateway® BP reaction BP Clonase™
>Addgene plasmid #159897 | pSEM231 - [Pmlc-1 | gfp | cbr-tbb-2 UTR] | addgene full sequence | sequence record 315123 | Addgene NGS Result
ATTCACTGGCCGTCGTTTTACAACGTCGTGACTGGGAAAACCCTGGCGTTACCCAACTTAATCGCCTTGC
AGCACATCCCCCTTTCGCCAGCTGGCGTAATAGCGAAGAGGCCCGCACCGATCGCCCTTCCCAACAGTTG
CGCAGCCTGAATGGCGAATGGCGCCTGATGCGGTATTTTCTCCTTACGCATCTGTGCGGTATTTCACACC
GCATATGGTGCACTCTCAGTGCAATCTGCTCTGATGCCGCATAGTTAAGCCAGCCCCGACACCCGCCAAC
ACCCGCTGACGCGCCCTGACGGGCTTGTCTGCTCCCGGCATCCGCTTACAGACAAGCTGTGACCGTCTCC
GGGAGCTGCATGTGTCAGAGGTTTTCACCGTCATCACCGAAACGCGCGAGACGAAAGGGCCTCGTGATAC
GCCTATTTTTATAGGTTAATGTCATGATAATAATGGTTTCTTAGACGTCAGGTGGCACTTTTCGGGGAAA
TGTGCGCGGAACCCCTATTTGTTTATTTTTCTAAATACATTCAAATATGTATCCGCTCATGAGACAATAA
CCCTGATAAATGCTTCAATAATATTGAAAAAGGAAGAGTATGAGTATTCAACATTTCCGTGTCGCCCTTA
TTCCCTTTTTTGCGGCATTTTGCCTTCCTGTTTTTGCTCACCCAGAAACGCTGGTGAAAGTAAAAGATGC
TGAAGATCAGTTGGGTGCACGAGTGGGTTACATCGAACTGGATCTCAACAGCGGTAAGATCCTTGAGAGT
TTTCGCCCCGAAGAACGTTTTCCAATGATGAGCACTTTTAAAGTTCTGCTATGTGGCGCGGTATTATCCC
GTATTGACGCCGGGCAAGAGCAACTCGGTCGCCGCATACACTATTCTCAGAATGACTTGGTTGAGTACTC
ACCAGTCACAGAAAAGCATCTTACGGATGGCATGACAGTAAGAGAATTATGCAGTGCTGCCATAACCATG
AGTGATAACACTGCGGCCAACTTACTTCTGACAACGATCGGAGGACCGAAGGAGCTAACCGCTTTTTTGC
ACAACATGGGGGATCATGTAACTCGCCTTGATCGTTGGGAACCGGAGCTGAATGAAGCCATACCAAACGA
CGAGCGTGACACCACGATGCCTGTAGCAATGGCAACAACGTTGCGCAAACTATTAACTGGCGAACTACTT
ACTCTAGCTTCCCGGCAACAATTAATAGACTGGATGGAGGCGGATAAAGTTGCAGGACCACTTCTGCGCT
CGGCCCTTCCGGCTGGCTGGTTTATTGCTGATAAATCTGGAGCCGGTGAGCGTGGCTCTCGCGGTATCAT
TGCAGCACTGGGGTCAGATGGTAAGCCCTCCCGTATCGTAGTTATCTACACGACGGGGAGTCAGGCAACT
ATGGATGAACGAAATAGACAGATCGCTGAGATAGGTGCCTCACTGATTAAGCATTGGTAACTGTCAGACC
AAGTTTACTCATATATACTTTAGATTGATTTAAAACTTCATTTTTAATTTAAAAGGATCTAGGTGAAGAT
CCTTTTTGATAATCTCATGACCAAAATCCCTTAACGTGAGTTTTCGTTCCACTGAGCGTCAGACCCCGTA
GAAAAGATCAAAGGATCTTCTTGAGATCCTTTTTTTCTGCGCGTAATCTGCTGCTTGCAAACAAAAAAAC
CACCGCTACCAGCGGTGGTTTGTTTGCCGGATCAAGAGCTACCAACTCTTTTTCCGAAGGTAACTGGCTT
CAGCAGAGCGCAGATACCAAATACTGTTCTTCTAGTGTAGCCGTAGTTAGGCCACCACTTCAAGAACTCT
GTAGCACCGCCTACATACCTCGCTCTGCTAATCCTGTTACCAGTGGCTGCTGCCAGTGGCGATAAGTCGT
GTCTTACCGGGTTGGACTCAAGACGATAGTTACCGGATAAGGCGCAGCGGTCGGGCTGAACGGGGGGTTC
GTGCACACAGCCCAGCTTGGAGCGAACGACCTACACCGAACTGAGATACCTACAGCGTGAGCTATGAGAA
AGCGCCACGCTTCCCGAAGGGAGAAAGGCGGACAGGTATCCGGTAAGCGGCAGGGTCGGAACAGGAGAGC
GCACGAGGGAGCTTCCAGGGGGAAACGCCTGGTATCTTTATAGTCCTGTCGGGTTTCGCCACCTCTGACT
TGAGCGTCGATTTTTGTGATGCTCGTCAGGGGGGCGGAGCCTATGGAAAAACGCCAGCAACGCGGCCTTT
TTACGGTTCCTGGTCTTTTGCTGGCCTTTTGCTCACATGTTCTTTCCTGCGTTATCCCCTGATTCTGTGG
ATAACCGTATTACCGCCTTTGAGTGAGCTGATACCAGCGGATAACAATTTCACACAGGAAACAGCTATGA
CCATGATTACGCCAAGCTATCAACTTTGTATAGAAAAGTTGAGCGTTTCTGCCAGCTGACGCATTATCTT
AAAAGCTGTTTTCAGATAAGAGCACTGGTAGACAGAACACTCAATAGAAAATCAGATGAAAAAGTTTGAA
AGTTGAGGAATCAAAAAAGTTATCCTTGTTAATTTAGGATATGAGTAAGAACCTCTTGTCACACTAATTC
TGATGGAAGGTTTTTTTTTCTGAATCGTTTCTGAATTGTCTCCAATGAGAGTATAGTTCGAAACACAATT
TTTGTCTGTTATTCAATGACATCAAAATTATTGATTTCAAAAATAGCTGCAAATCCTAAAATCAAAAATC
ACTGCGTATGTCAAAACTTTGAAGATTGTGTGAAAATCAATATTTGCTCTGTTTCATCCTATCTTAAAAT
ACGCCCGATTAATTATTTCATTTTAACAAAACTTGAAAAAAAACTATACAAATAGATTTCACAAGTAGTT
GAAACAATTAGTAGGAAAATTATAATTTATACCAGAAAAATATATGTCAAAAAAAATTATCGTTAGTGAA
ATATTATAAACAGATATTACTGGAACCATCTGATAAATTCAGTATGTCCCATTTAGTCATGTTATGAAAA
TTAAAATTTATAATCAAGTTCCAAAACAAAAGAGTTTCAGATTTTCAAGTTTTCAATTATCCTGTTTGTT
GGAAATGTTGAATTTAAACCTTCCTTTCCAACTCAAAACAAATTCTGATTATGTTGTGCCCTGCTCAGAT
TTAAAGCTCGGATGATCTATTCCCTTTCCCTTATTGCATCCCCTCATTTATCCGATCGAGCAACTTTTTC
GATGGCGGGTAAGAGGCATCGCGACGCAAGCAAGGCGAGAGTTTTGCCCATCTTCTTGGAAACCTCCGAC
GGGTGCCTGATGTTAGCACCACGGGGGCGGTGCGCCTCTTGTGTAAAGTTGTTGAGATTTGCTCAAACAG
CCCTCCCCTCGACGCGGGGCCCAACGAGTGTAAAAGGCAGACAAAAGCGACGGATAATCTTCAGTTAGTC
TCAGTTCACTACTCAGTACAGTCCACAAAATGGTGAGTTGGATTTTTTAATAAGTTATTTGAAAAGCATG
AGTTTCTGTATAGGAATAGGAGTGCGTTCATATATATTTTGATTTAACCTGTCTATATTGTATTTAAAAA
ATTATTTATTTTGAATCAGAGGTTCTATAATCAGTTTCATCTTTAAAAAATTTCTGGTAAATTAAGAACG
TAACATTTAGATTTAGGCTTTGTTTAAAAATCAAGCAATTAAATCGACTATAAAATTGTCAATATGTTCT
CAATTTTCCAGTCCAAGGCCGCCAAGACAAGTTTGTACAAAAAAGCAGGCTCGGCCGGCAGTACTAGCGG
TGGCAGTGGAGGTACCGGCGGAAGCAGTTCCAAGGTAACACTTAGTTTTTGTTGCTCTGTTTAAAAATTA
ATTTTAAGGGAGAGGAGCTGTTCACCGGAGTCGTCCCAATCCTCGTCGAGCTCGACGGGGACGTCAACGG
ACACAAGTTCTCCGTGTCCGGAGAGGGAGAGGGAGATGCCACCTACGGAAAGCTCACCCTCAAGTTCATC
TGCACCACCGGAAAGCTCCCAGTCCCATGGCCAACCCTCGTCACCACCTTCTGCTACGGAGTCCAATGCT
TCTCCCGTTACCCAGGTAAGTTTTCTTGAGACCTTTACTAACTAACTAGGTCTCATAGATTTTCAGACCA
CATGAAGCGTCACGACTTCTTCAAGTCCGCCATGCCAGAGGGATACGTCCAAGAGCGTACCATCTTCTTC
AAGGACGACGGAAACTACAAGGTAAGTTATGTAGAGACCTTTACTAACTAACTAGGTCTCAAACATTTTC
AGACCCGTGCCGAGGTCAAGTTCGAGGGAGACACCCTCGTCAACCGTATCGAGCTCAAGGGAATCGACTT
CAAGGAGGACGGTAACATCCTGGGACACAAGCTGGAGTACAACTACAACTCCCACAACGTCTACATCATG
GCCGACAAGCAAAAGAACGGAATCAAGGTCAACTTCAAGGTAAGTTCTTTAGAGACCTTTACTAACTAAC
TAGGTCTCAGTAATTTTCAGATCCGTCACAACATCGAGGACGGATCGGTCCAACTCGCCGACCACTACCA
ACAAAACACCCCAATCGGTGACGGACCAGTCCTCCTCCCAGACAACCACTACCTCTCCACCCAATCCGCC
CTCTCCAAGGACCCAAACGAGAAGCGTGACCACATGGTCCTCCTCGAGTTCGTCACCGCCGCCGGAATCA
CCCACGGAATGGACGAGCTCTACAAGGGTGGCACAGGAGGAACGGGCGGTAGTGGAGGCACTGGTGCCGG
CAACCCAGCTTTCTTGTACAAAGTGGAATAGATTCTCGACACCCCTAACTTCCATCACAAGCATTCTATT
TCTTTCCACAACCTTCTTAAACCCCCCGTATTCGTTTCTTCCCTCACTTGTCTCTCTCACCCGCCCCGCT
CTCCGACGTCATCCACCACCCATCCATTCACTAATTTATTTGCTTTTTTGATTGTTTTTCTTCTCGGAGA
CGTTCGCCGTCCCAAGTTTTATCTCTGAAATTTGCGTCTGAGTGAAGTGAATGCTGAAGTTTCGTGTAGT
TCTCAAGATAGCGGCCCAAAAGTGCATTTGAGCACAAATATTTGTATTGTGGTTTTTTGATTTCTTTAAG
AAGTAGCCGCAATGGGTTTCGAAATCTGTTAGGATATTATGCTTGTCTGAGAAAAAAAAACGGTGAGACG
CAGAGAAATAGTGTCTGCGTCTCCACTTAATATGTGCTATTTAGGCTCTCCGCTTCGATATCGCTACCGT
ATTCAGACTGCAAAAAATACTCTAACCTTTTTTTTCTCAGACAAGCATAATAACAATAGGTAAAAAAAAC
TGAACCTATTTATTCAAAACTTGATTGGTAAAACATTATATAGAGAAACCGAAAAATATACAATTGAATC
CTAGGTTAAATTCGCCGCCTTCACAAATCCATTCTGCTCAACTTTATTATACATAGTTGATA
